Addgene plasmid #148629: pnYC-NpM-HsNot1iso1_1093-2376_AE
Purpose: Bacterial Expression of HsNot1iso1_1093-2376
Depositing lab: Elisa Izaurralde. Depositing organization: Max Planck Institute for Developmental Biology. Publication: A CAF40-binding motif facilitates recruitment of the CCR4-NOT complex to mRNAs targeted by Drosophila Roquin. Sgromo A, Raisch T, Bawankar P, Bhandari D, Chen Y, Kuzuoglu-Ozturk D, Weichenrieder O, Izaurralde E. Nat Commun. 2017 Feb 6;8:14307. doi: 10.1038/ncomms14307. PubMed 28165457.
Backbone
  Vector backbone: Unknown
  Vector type: Bacterial Expression
Growth in bacteria
  Bacterial resistance: Chloramphenicol, 25 μg/mL
  Growth temperature: 37°C
  Growth strain: DH5alpha
  Copy number: Low Copy
Gene/Insert
  Gene/Insert name: HsNot1iso1_1093-2376
  Species: H. sapiens (human)
  Entrez Gene: CNOT1 (a.k.a. AD-005, CDC39, HPE12, NOT1, NOT1H, VIBOS)
  Cloning method: Unknown
Terms and licenses: Academic/Nonprofit Terms; Industry Terms: Not Available to Industry
Depositor comments: sequence of isoform 1 given by NCBI: NM_016284.4 Plasmids from this collection were made available to the research community and donated after the lab closed. Please note that the sequence provided by the depositing laboratory may be theoretical/predicted or based on Sanger sequencing results. There may be discrepancies between sequencing results obtained by Addgene and the depositor sequence. If an Addgene verified sequence is not available, please contact before placing your order to request that our lab fully sequence the plasmid.
How to cite: pnYC-NpM-HsNot1iso1_1093-2376_AE was a gift from Elisa Izaurralde (Addgene plasmid # 148629 ; http://n2t.net/addgene:148629 ; RRID:Addgene_148629)
