[The description below was written by a language model from this plasmid's Addgene catalogue record and pLannotate feature annotations shown in this document.]
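Description:
pnYC-NpM-HsNot1iso1_1093-2376_AE is a 9,341 nt bacterial expression plasmid for producing a large C-terminal portion of human CNOT1 (isoform 1, residues 1093–2376) in E. coli. The catalogue lists the backbone as unknown, but the annotated features show a p15A origin of replication, a chloramphenicol acetyltransferase gene driven by its own cat promoter, and several disrupted fragments of a tetracycline resistance gene with its tet promoter, an arrangement reminiscent of pACYC-type vectors. Selection is by chloramphenicol, and the plasmid is recorded as low copy. Because p15A is compatible with ColE1-type origins, a plasmid of this kind can be maintained alongside a second expression vector, which suits co-expression of protein complex partners, although the record does not state that this was done here.

The expression cassette sits within the interrupted tetracycline gene region. A T7 promoter followed by a lac operator gives IPTG-inducible transcription in hosts supplying T7 RNA polymerase, and a phage T7 gene 10 ribosome binding site drives translation. The open reading frame begins with a signal-sequence-free maltose binding protein, so the fusion remains cytosolic and MBP serves as an N-terminal solubility and affinity tag, followed by the CNOT1 fragment. A T7 terminator closes the unit; the short gene 10-derived match just upstream of it is probably vector-derived sequence rather than a functional tag. No lacI gene is annotated on the plasmid.

CNOT1 is the scaffolding subunit of the CCR4-NOT deadenylase complex. The associated study concerns recruitment of that complex to mRNAs through a CAF40-binding motif, consistent with use of this construct for recombinant protein production.
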