Features (pLannotate 1.2.2; 18 found; start..end, strand, type, name):
    739..834     -  CDS            resD (fragment): REDF_ECOLI - Also known as D. Protein inferred from homology: Swiss-Prot protein existence level 3. Acts as a repressor of transcription and as a site-specific resolvase that cleaves at the RfsF site. From Escherichia coli (strain K12).
    824..881     +  CDS            TcR (fragment): tetracycline efflux protein; tet; confers resistance to tetracycline
    878..971     -  CDS            TcR (fragment): tetracycline efflux protein; tet; confers resistance to tetracycline
   1475..2375    -  CDS            TcR (fragment): tetracycline efflux protein; tet; confers resistance to tetracycline
   2402..2420    +  promoter       T7 promoter: promoter for bacteriophage T7 RNA polymerase
   2421..2445    +  protein_bind   lac operator: The lac repressor binds to the lac operator to inhibit transcription in E. coli. This inhibition can be relieved by adding lactose or isopropyl-β-D-thiogalactopyranoside (IPTG). lac repressor encoded by lacI
   2460..2482    +  RBS            RBS: efficient ribosome binding site from bacteriophage T7 gene 10 (Olins and Rangwala, 1989)
   2493..3589    +  CDS            MBP (fragment): maltose binding protein from E. coli; malE (mutated); This version of the gene does not encode a signal sequence, so MBP will remain in the cytosol.
   3641..7492    +  CDS            CNOT1 (fragment): CNOT1_HUMAN - Also known as CDC39, KIAA1007, NOT1. Experimental evidence at protein level: Swiss-Prot protein existence level 1. Scaffolding component of the CCR4-NOT complex which is one of the major cellular mRNA deadenylases and is linked to various cellular processes including bulk mRNA degradation, miRNA-mediated repression, translational repression during translational initiation and general transcription regulation. Additional complex functions may be a consequence of its influence on mRNA expression. Its scaffolding function implies its interaction with the catalytic complex module and
   7530..7579    +  CDS            SET1 (fragment): solubility-enhancement tag derived from T7 phage gene 10B
   7587..7634    +  terminator     T7 terminator: transcription terminator for bacteriophage T7 RNA polymerase
   7657..7761    -  CDS            TcR (fragment): tetracycline efflux protein; tet; confers resistance to tetracycline
   7809..7837    -  promoter       tet promoter: E. coli promoter for tetracycline efflux protein gene
   7949..8494    +  rep_origin     p15A ori: Plasmids containing the medium-copy-number p15A origin of replication can be propagated in E. coli cells that contain a second plasmid with the ColE1 origin.
   8582..8637    +  rep_origin     RSF ori (fragment): Plasmids containing the RSF 1030 origin of replication can be propagated in E. coli cells that contain additional plasmids with compatible origins.
   8756..8899    -  mobile_element IS1 (fragment): prokaryotic transposable element IS1
   9020..9122    +  promoter       cat promoter: promoter of the E. coli cat gene encoding chloramphenicol acetyltransferase
   9123..441     +  CDS            CmR (across the origin): chloramphenicol acetyltransferase; cat; confers resistance to chloramphenicol
>Addgene plasmid #148629 | pnYC-NpM-HsNot1iso1_1093-2376_AE | depositor full sequence | sequence record 291077 | Full Sequence
GGTATGGCAATGAAAGACGGTGAGCTGGTGATATGGGATAGTGTTCACCCTTGTTACACCGTTTTCCATG
AGCAAACTGAAACGTTTTCATCGCTCTGGAGTGAATACCACGACGATTTCCGGCAGTTTCTACACATATA
TTCGCAAGATGTGGCGTGTTACGGTGAAAACCTGGCCTATTTCCCTAAAGGGTTTATTGAGAATATGTTT
TTCGTCTCAGCCAATCCCTGGGTGAGTTTCACCAGTTTTGATTTAAACGTGGCCAATATGGACAACTTCT
TCGCCCCCGTTTTCACCATGGGCAAATATTATACGCAAGGCGACAAGGTGCTGATGCCGCTGGCGATTCA
GGTTCATCATGCCGTCTGTGATGGCTTCCATGTCGGCAGAATGCTTAATGAATTACAACAGTACTGCGAT
GAGTGGCAGGGCGGGGCGTAATTTTTTTAAGGCAGTTATTGGTGCCCTTAAACGCCTGGTGCTACGCCTG
AATAAGTGATAATAAGCGGATGAATGGCAGAAATTCGAAAGCAAATTCGACCCGGTCGTCGGTTCAGGGC
AGGGTCGTTAAATAGCCGCTTATGTCTATTGCTGGTTTACCGGTTTATTGACTACCGGAAGCAGTGTGAC
CGTGTGCTTCTCAAATGCCTGAGGCCAGTTTGCTCAGGCTCTCCCCGTGGAGGTAATAATTGACGATATG
ATCATTTATTCTGCCTCCCAGAGCCTGATAAAAACGGTTAGCGCTTCGTTAATACAGATGTAGGTGTTCC
ACAGGGTAGCCAGCAGCATCCTGCGATGCAGATCCGGAACATAATGGTGCAGGGCGCTTGTTTCGGCGTG
GGTATGGTGGCAGGCCCCGTGGCCGGGGGACTGTTGGGCGCTGCCGGCACCTGTCCTACGAGTTGCATGA
TAAAGAAGACAGTCATAAGTGCGGCGACGATAGTCATGCCCCGCGCCCACCGGAAGGAGCTACCGGACAG
CGGTGCGGACTGTTGTAACTCAGAATAAGAAATGAGGCCGCTCATGGCGTTGACTCTCAGTCATAGTATC
GTGGTATCACCGGTTGGTTCCACTCTCTGTTGCGGGCAACTTCAGCAGCACGTAGGGGACTTCCGCGTTT
CCAGACTTTACGAAACACGGAAACCGAAGACCATTCATGTTGTTGCTCAGGTCGCAGACGTTTTGCAGCA
GCAGTCGCTTCACGTTCGCTCGCGTATCGGTGATTCATTCTGCTAACCAGTAAGGCAACCCCGCCAGCCT
AGCCGGGTCCTCAACGACAGGAGCACGATCATGCGCACCCGTGGCCAGGACCCAACGCTGCCCGAGATGC
GCCGCGTGCGGCTGCTGGAGATGGCGGACGCGATGGATATGTTCTGCCAAGGGTTGGTTTGCGCATTCAC
AGTTCTCCGCAAGAATTGATTGGCTCCAATTCTTGGAGTGGTGAATCCGTTAGCGAGGTGCCGCCGGCTT
CCATTCAGGTCGAGGTGGCCCGGCTCCATGCACCGCGACGCAACGCGGGGAGGCAGACAAGGTATAGGGC
GGCGCCTACAATCCATGCCAACCCGTTCCATGTGCTCGCCGAGGCGGCATAAATCGCCGTGACGATCAGC
GGTCCAGTGATCGAAGTTAGGCTGGTAAGAGCCGCGAGCGATCCTTGAAGCTGTCCCTGATGGTCGTCAT
CTACCTGCCTGGACAGCATGGCCTGCAACGCGGGCATCCCGATGCCGCCGGAAGCGAGAAGAATCATAAT
GGGGAAGGCCATCCAGCCTCGCGTCGCGAACGCCAGCAAGACGTAGCCCAGCGCGTCGGCCGCCATGCCG
GCGATAATGGCCTGCTTCTCGCCGAAACGTTTGGTGGCGGGACCAGTGACGAAGGCTTGAGCGAGGGCGT
GCAAGATTCCGAATACCGCAAGCGACAGGCCGATCATCGTCGCGCTCCAGCGAAAGCGGTCCTCGCCGAA
AATGACCCAGAGCGCTGCCGGCACCTGTCCTACGAGTTGCATGATAAAGAAGACAGTCATAAGTGCGGCG
ACGATAGTCATGCCCCGCGCCCACCGGAAGGAGCTGACTGGGTTGAAGGCTCTCAAGGGCATCGGTCGAC
GCTCTCCCTTATGCGACTCCTGCATTAGGAAGCAGCCCAGTAGTAGGTTGAGGCCGTTGAGCACCGCCGC
CGCAAGGAATGGTGCATGCAAGGAGATGGCGCCCAACAGTCCCCCGGCCACGGGGCCTGCCACCATACCC
ACGCCGAAACAAGCGCTCATGAGCCCGAAGTGGCGAGCCCGATCTTCCCCATCGGTGATGTCGGCGATAT
AGGCGCCAGCAACCGCACCTGTGGCGCCGGTGATGCCGGCCACGATGCGTCCGGCGTAGAGGATCAGACT
AAGATCTCGATCCCGCGAAATTAATACGACTCACTATAGGGGAATTGTGAGCGGATAACAATTCCCCACT
AGTAATAATTTTGTTTAACTTTAAGAAGGAGATATACCATGGAAACTGAAGAAGGTAAACTGGTAATCTG
GATTAACGGCGATAAAGGCTATAACGGTCTCGCTGAAGTCGGTAAGAAATTCGAGAAAGATACCGGAATT
AAAGTCACCGTTGAGCATCCGGATAAACTGGAAGAGAAATTCCCACAGGTTGCGGCAACTGGCGATGGCC
CTGACATTATCTTCTGGGCACACGACCGCTTTGGTGGCTACGCTCAATCTGGCCTGTTGGCTGAAATCAC
CCCGGACAAAGCGTTCCAGGACAAGCTGTATCCGTTTACCTGGGATGCCGTACGTTACAACGGCAAGCTG
ATTGCTTACCCGATCGCTGTTGAAGCGTTATCGCTGATTTATAACAAAGACCTGCTGCCGAACCCGCCAA
AAACCTGGGAAGAGATCCCGGCGCTGGATAAAGAACTGAAAGCGAAAGGTAAGAGCGCCCTGATGTTCAA
CCTGCAAGAACCGTACTTCACCTGGCCGCTGATTGCTGCTGACGGGGGTTATGCGTTCAAGTATGAAAAC
GGCAAGTACGACATTAAAGACGTGGGCGTGGATAACGCTGGCGCGAAAGCGGGTCTGACCTTCCTGGTTG
ACCTGATTAAAAACAAACACATGAATGCAGACACCGATTACTCCATCGCAGAAGCTGCCTTTAATAAAGG
CGAAACAGCGATGACCATCAACGGCCCGTGGGCATGGTCCAACATCGACACCAGCAAAGTGAATTATGGT
GTAACGGTACTGCCGACCTTCAAGGGTCAACCATCCAAACCGTTCGTTGGCGTGCTGAGCGCAGGTATTA
ACGCCGCCAGTCCGAACAAAGAGCTGGCAAAAGAGTTCCTCGAAAACTATCTGCTGACTGATGAAGGTCT
GGAAGCGGTTAATAAAGACAAACCGCTGGGTGCCGTAGCGCTGAAGTCTTACGAGGAAGAGTTGGCGAAA
GATCCACGTATTGCCGCCACGATGGAAAACGCCCAGAAAGGTGAAATCATGCCGAACATCCCGCAGATGT
CCGCTTTCTGGTATGCCGTGCGTACTGCGGTGATCAACGCCGCCAGCGGTCGTCAGACTGTCGATGAAGC
CCTTAAAGACGCGCAGACTGGTACCGGCAGCGGCCTGGAAGTTCTGTTCCAGGGGCCCCATATGCTCGAG
GAAAATATCCAGGAGAAAATTGCTTTTATTTTCAATAATCTCTCACAGTCAAATATGACACAAAAGGTTG
AAGAGCTAAAGGAAACGGTGAAAGAAGAATTTATGCCTTGGGTTTCACAGTATCTGGTTATGAAGAGAGT
CAGTATTGAGCCAAACTTTCATAGCCTGTATTCAAACTTCCTTGACACGCTGAAGAATCCTGAATTTAAC
AAGATGGTTCTGAATGAGACCTACAGAAACATTAAAGTGCTCCTGACCTCTGATAAAGCTGCAGCCAATT
TCTCAGATCGTTCTTTGCTGAAGAACTTGGGACATTGGCTAGGAATGATCACATTAGCTAAAAACAAACC
CATCTTACACACTGACTTGGATGTGAAATCATTGCTGCTAGAGGCTTATGTTAAAGGACAACAAGAATTG
CTCTATGTAGTGCCCTTTGTTGCCAAAGTCTTAGAATCTAGCATTCGTAGTGTGGTTTTTAGGCCACCAA
ACCCTTGGACAATGGCAATTATGAATGTATTAGCTGAGCTACATCAGGAGCATGACTTAAAGTTAAACTT
GAAGTTTGAAATCGAGGTTCTCTGCAAGAACCTTGCATTAGACATCAATGAGCTAAAACCTGGAAACCTC
CTAAAGGATAAAGATCGCCTGAAGAATTTAGATGAGCAACTCTCTGCTCCAAAGAAAGATGTCAAGCAGC
CAGAAGAACTCCCTCCCATCACAACCACAACAACTTCTACTACACCAGCTACCAACACCACTTGTACAGC
CACGGTTCCACCACAGCCACAGTACAGCTACCACGACATCAATGTCTATTCCCTTGCGGGCTTGGCACCA
CACATTACTCTGAATCCAACAATTCCCTTGTTTCAGGCCCATCCACAGTTGAAGCAGTGTGTGCGTCAGG
CAATTGAACGGGCTGTCCAGGAGCTGGTCCATCCTGTGGTGGATCGATCAATTAAGATTGCCATGACTAC
TTGTGAGCAAATAGTCAGGAAGGATTTTGCCCTGGATTCGGAGGAATCTCGAATGCGAATAGCAGCTCAT
CACATGATGCGTAACTTGACAGCTGGAATGGCTATGATTACATGCAGGGAACCTTTGCTCATGAGCATAT
CTACCAACTTAAAAAACAGTTTTGCCTCAGCCCTTCGTACTGCTTCCCCACAACAAAGAGAAATGATGGA
TCAGGCAGCTGCTCAATTAGCTCAGGACAATTGTGAGTTGGCTTGCTGTTTTATTCAGAAGACTGCAGTA
GAAAAAGCAGGCCCTGAGATGGACAAGAGATTAGCAACTGAATTTGAGCTGAGAAAACATGCTAGGCAAG
AAGGACGCAGATACTGTGATCCTGTTGTTTTAACATATCAAGCTGAACGGATGCCAGAGCAAATCAGGCT
GAAAGTTGGTGGTGTGGACCCAAAGCAGTTGGCTGTTTACGAAGAGTTTGCACGCAATGTTCCTGGCTTC
TTACCTACAAATGACTTAAGTCAGCCCACGGGATTTTTAGCCCAGCCCATGAAGCAAGCTTGGGCAACAG
ATGATGTAGCTCAGATTTATGATAAGTGTATTACAGAACTGGAGCAACATCTACATGCCATCCCACCAAC
TTTGGCCATGAACCCTCAAGCTCAGGCTCTTCGAAGTCTCTTGGAGGTTGTAGTTTTATCTCGAAACTCT
CGGGATGCCATAGCTGCTCTTGGATTGCTCCAAAAGGCTGTAGAGGGCTTACTAGATGCCACAAGTGGTG
CTGATGCTGACCTTCTGCTGCGCTACAGGGAATGCCACCTCTTGGTCCTAAAAGCTCTGCAGGATGGCCG
GGCATATGGGTCTCCATGGTGCAACAAACAGATCACAAGGTGCCTAATTGAATGTCGAGATGAATATAAA
TATAATGTGGAGGCTGTGGAGCTGCTAATTCGCAATCATTTGGTTAATATGCAGCAGTATGATCTTCACC
TAGCGCAGTCAATGGAGAATGGCTTAAACTACATGGCTGTGGCATTTGCTATGCAGTTAGTAAAAATCCT
GCTGGTGGATGAAAGGAGTGTTGCTCATGTTACTGAGGCAGATCTGTTCCACACCATTGAAACCCTCATG
AGGATTAATGCTCATTCCAGAGGCAATGCTCCAGAAGGATTGCCCCAGCTGATGGAAGTAGTGCGATCCA
ACTATGAAGCAATGATTGATCGTGCTCATGGAGGCCCAAACTTTATGATGCATTCTGGGATCTCTCAAGC
CTCAGAGTATGATGACCCTCCAGGCCTGAGGGAGAAGGCAGAGTATCTTCTGAGGGAATGGGTGAATCTC
TACCATTCAGCAGCAGCTGGCCGCGACAGTACCAAAGCTTTCTCTGCATTTGTTGGACAGATGCACCAGC
AAGGAATACTGAAGACCGATGATCTCATAACAAGGTTCTTTCGTCTGTGTACTGAAATGTGTGTTGAAAT
CAGTTACCGTGCTCAGGCTGAGCAGCAGCACAATCCTGCTGCCAATCCCACCATGATCCGAGCCAAGTGC
TATCACAACCTGGATGCCTTTGTTCGACTCATTGCACTGCTCGTGAAACACTCAGGGGAGGCCACCAACA
CTGTCACAAAGATTAATCTGCTGAACAAGGTCCTTGGTATAGTAGTGGGAGTTCTCCTTCAGGATCATGA
TGTTCGTCAGAGTGAATTTCAGCAACTTCCCTACCATCGAATTTTTATCATGCTTCTCTTGGAACTCAAT
GCACCTGAGCATGTGTTGGAAACCATTAATTTCCAGACACTTACAGCTTTCTGCAATACATTCCACATCT
TGAGGCCTACCAAAGCTCCTGGCTTTGTATATGCCTGGCTTGAACTGATTTCCCATCGGATATTTATTGC
AAGAATGCTGGCACATACGCCACAGCAGAAGGGGTGGCCTATGTATGCACAGCTACTGATTGATTTATTC
AAATATTTAGCGCCTTTCCTTAGAAATGTGGAACTCACCAAACCTATGCAAATCCTCTACAAGGGCACTT
TAAGAGTGCTGCTGGTTCTTTTGCATGATTTCCCAGAGTTCCTTTGTGATTACCATTATGGGTTCTGTGA
TGTGATCCCACCTAATTGTATCCAGTTAAGAAATTTGATCCTGAGTGCCTTTCCAAGAAACATGAGGCTC
CCCGACCCATTCACTCCTAATCTAAAGGTGGACATGTTGAGTGAAATTAACATTGCTCCCCGGATTCTCA
CCAATTTCACTGGAGTAATGCCACCTCAGTTCAAAAAGGATTTGGATTCCTATCTTAAAACTCGATCACC
AGTCACTTTCCTGTCTGATCTGCGCAGCAACCTACAGGTATCCAATGAACCTGGGAATCGCTACAACCTC
CAGCTCATCAATGCACTGGTGCTCTATGTCGGGACTCAGGCCATTGCGCACATCCACAACAAGGGCAGCA
CACCTTCAATGAGCACCATCACTCACTCAGCACACATGGATATCTTCCAGAATTTGGCTGTGGACTTGGA
CACTGAGGGTCGCTATCTCTTTTTGAATGCAATTGCAAATCAGCTCCGGTACCCAAATAGCCACACTCAC
TACTTCAGTTGCACCATGCTGTACCTTTTTGCAGAGGCCAATACGGAAGCCATCCAAGAACAGATCACAA
GAGTTCTCTTGGAACGGTTGATTGTAAATAGGCCACATCCTTGGGGTCTTCTTATTACCTTCATTGAGCT
GATTAAAAACCCAGCGTTTAAGTTCTGGAACCATGAATTTGTACACTGTGCCCCAGAAATCGAAAAGTTA
TTCCAGTCGGTCGCACAGTGCTGCATGGGACAGAAGCAGGCCCAGCAAGTAATGGAAGGGACAGGTGCCA
GTGGATCCTAATAGTCTAGAGCTAGCCCTAGGAGATCCGGCTGCTAACAAAGCCCGAAAGGAAGCTGAGT
TGGCTGCTGCCACCGCTGAGCAATAACTAGCATAACCCCTTGGGGCCTCTAAACGGGTCTTGAGGGGTTT
TTTGCTGAAAGGAGGAACTATATCCGGATATCCCGCAAGAGGCCCGGCAGTACCGGCATAACCAAGCCTA
TGCCTACAGCATCCAGGGTGACGGTGCCGAGGATGACGATGAGCGCATTGTTAGATTTCATACACGGTGC
CTGACTGCGTTAGCAATTTAACTGTGATAAACTACCGCATTAAAGCTTATCGATGATAAGCTGTCAAACA
TGAGAATTACAACTTATATCGTATGGGGCTGACTTCAGGTGCTACATTTGAAGAGATAAATTGCACTGAA
ATCAAGAAATATTTTATCTGATTAATAAGATGATCTTCTTGAGATCGTTTTGGTCTGCGCGTAATCTCTT
GCTCTGAAAACGAAAAAACCGCCTTGCAGGGCGGTTTTTCGAAGGTTCTCTGAGCTACCAACTCTTTGAA
CCGAGGTAACTGGCTTGGAGGAGCGCAGTCACCAAAACTTGTCCTTTCAGTTTAGCCTTAACCGGCGCAT
GACTTCAAGACTAACTCCTCTAAATCAATTACCAGTGGCTGCTGCCAGTGGTGCTTTTGCATGTCTTTCC
GGGTTGGACTCAAGACGATAGTTACCGGATAAGGCGCAGCGGTCGGACTGAACGGGGGGTTCGTGCATAC
AGTCCAGCTTGGAGCGAACTGCCTACCCGGAACTGAGTGTCAGGCGTGGAATGAGACAAACGCGGCCATA
ACAGCGGAATGACACCGGTAAACCGAAAGGCAGGAACAGGAGAGCGCACGAGGGAGCCGCCAGGGGGAAA
CGCCTGGTATCTTTATAGTCCTGTCGGGTTTCGCCACCACTGATTTGAGCGTCAGATTTCGTGATGCTTG
TCAGGGGGGCGGAGCCTATGGAAAAACGGCTTTGCCGCGGCCCTCTCACTTCCCTGTTAAGTATCTTCCT
GGCATCTTCCAGGAAATCTCCGCCCCGTTCGTAAGCCATTTCCGCTCGCCGCAGTCGAACGACCGAGCGT
AGCGAGTCAGTGAGCGAGGAAGCGGAATATATCCTGTATCACATATTCTGCTGACGCACCGGTGCAGCCT
TTTTTCTCCTGCCACATGAAGCACTTCACTGACACCCTCATCAGTGCCAACATAGTAAGCCAGTATACAC
TCCCCTAGCGCTGATGTCCGGCGGTGCTTTTGCCGTTACGCACCACCCCGTCAGTAGCTGAACAGGAGGG
ACAGCTGATAGAAACAGAAGCCACTGGAGCACCTCAAAAACACCATCATACACTAAATCAGTAAGTTGGC
AGCATCACCCGACGCACTTTGCGCCGAATAAATACCTGTGACGGAAGATCACTTCGCAGAATAAATAAAT
CCTGGTGTCCCTGTTGATACCGGGAAGCCCTGGGCCAACTTTTGGCGAAAATGAGACGTTGATCGGCACG
TAAGAGGTTCCAACTTTCACCATAATGAAATAAGATCACTACCGGGCGTATTTTTTGAGTTATCGAGATT
TTCAGGAGCTAAGGAAGCTAAAATGGAGAAAAAAATCACTGGATATACCACCGTTGATATATCCCAATGG
CATCGTAAAGAACATTTTGAGGCATTTCAGTCAGTTGCTCAATGTACCTATAACCAGACCGTTCAGCTGG
ATATTACGGCCTTTTTAAAGACCGTAAAGAAAAATAAGCACAAGTTTTATCCGGCCTTTATTCACATTCT
TGCCCGCCTGATGAATGCTCATCCGGAATTC
